>Addgene plasmid #200370 | pHiUGE GS-gRNA (no Cre) | addgene full sequence | sequence record 397524 | Addgene NGS Result
CCTGCAGGCAGCTGCGCGCTCGCTCGCTCACTGAGGCCGCCCGGGCGTCGGGCGACCTTTGGTCGCCCGG
CCTCAGTGAGCGAGCGAGCGCGCAGAGAGGGAGTGGCCAACTCCATCACTAGGGGTTCCTGCGGCCGCAC
GCGTGAGGGCCTATTTCCCATGATTCCTTCATATTTGCATATACGATACAAGGCTGTTAGAGAGATAATT
GGAATTAATTTGACTGTAAACACAAAGATATTAGTACAAAATACGTGACGTAGAAAGTAATAATTTCTTG
GGTAGTTTGCAGTTTTAAAATTATGTTTTAAAATGGACTATCATATGCTTACCGTAACTTGAAAGTATTT
CGATTTCTTGGCTTTATATATCTTGTGGAAAGGACGAAACACCGGAAGAGCGAGCTCTTCTGTTTTAGAG
CTAGAAATAGCAAGTTAAAATAAGGCTAGTCCGTTATCAACTTGAAAAAGTGGCACCGAGTCGGTGCTTT
TTTTCTAGGTGCGGACCGAGCGGCCGCAGGAACCCCTAGTGATGGAGTTGGCCACTCCCTCTCTGCGCGC
TCGCTCGCTCACTGAGGCCGGGCGACCAAAGGTCGCCCGACGCCCGGGCTTTGCCCGGGCGGCCTCAGTG
AGCGAGCGAGCGCGCAGCTGCCTGCAGGGGCGCCTGATGCGGTATTTTCTCCTTACGCATCTGTGCGGTA
TTTCACACCGCATA
[95 nt withheld, positions 715-809]
T
[46 nt withheld, positions 811-856]
C
[141 nt withheld, positions 858-998]
CCTTTGACGTTGGAGTCCACGTTCTTT
[37 nt withheld, positions 1026-1062]
ACTCTATCTCGGGCTATTCTTTTGATTTATAAGGGATTTTGCCGATTTCGGTCTATTGGTTAAAAAATGA
GCTGATTTAACAAAAATTTAACGCGAATTTTAACAAAATATTAACGTTTACAATTTTATGGTGCACTCTC
AGTACAATCTGCTCTGATGCCGCATAGTTAAGCCAGCCCCGACACCCGCCAACACCCGCTGACGCGCCCT
GACGGGCTTGTCTGCTCCCGGCATCCGCTTACAGACAAGCTGTGACCGTCTCCGGGAGCTGCATGTGTCA
GAGGTTTTCACCGTCATCACCGAAACGCGCGAGACGAAAGGGCCTCGTGATACGCCTATTTTTATAGGTT
AATGTCATGATAATAATGGTTTCTTAGACGTCAGGTGGCACTTTTCGGGGAAATGTGCGCGGAACCCCTA
TTTGTTTATTTTTCTAAATACATTCAAATATGTATCCGCTCATGAGACAATAACCCTGATAAATGCTTCA
ATAATATTGAAAAAGGAAGAGTATGAGTATTCAACATTTCCGTGTCGCCCTTATTCCCTTTTTTGCGGCA
TTTTGCCTTCCTGTTTTTGCTCACCCAGAAACGCTGGTGAAAGTAAAAGATGCTGAAGATCAGTTGGGTG
CACGAGTGGGTTACATCGAACTGGATCTCAACAGCGGTAAGATCCTTGAGAGTTTTCGCCCCGAAGAACG
TTTTCCAATGATGAGCACTTTTAAAGTTCTGCTATGTGGCGCGGTATTATCCCGTATTGACGCCGGGCAA
GAGCAACTCGGTCGCCGCATACACTATTCTCAGAATGACTTGGTTGAGTACTCACCAGTCACAGAAAAGC
ATCTTACGGATGGCATGACAGTAAGAGAATTATGCAGTGCTGCCATAACCATGAGTGATAACACTGCGGC
CAACTTACTTCTGACAACGATCGGAGGACCGAAGGAGCTAACCGCTTTTTTGCACAACATGGGGGATCAT
GTAACTCGCCTTGATCGTTGGGAACCGGAGCTGAATGAAGCCATACCAAACGACGAGCGTGACACCACGA
TGCCTGTAGCAATGGCAACAACGTTGCGCAAACTATTAACTGGCGAACTACTTACTCTAGCTTCCCGGCA
ACAATTAATAGACTGGATGGAGGCGGATAAAGTTGCAGGACCACTTCTGCGCTCGGCCCTTCCGGCTGGC
TGGTTTATTGCTGATAAATCTGGAGCCGGTGAGCGTGGGTCTCGCGGTATCATTGCAGCACTGGGGCCAG
ATGGTAAGCCCTCCCGTATCGTAGTTATCTACACGACGGGGAGTCAGGCAACTATGGATGAACGAAATAG
ACAGATCGCTGAGATAGGTGCCTCACTGATTAAGCATTGGTAACTGTCAGACCAAGTTTACTCATATATA
CTTTAGATTGATTTAAAACTTCATTTTTAATTTAAAAGGATCTAGGTGAAGATCCTTTTTGATAATCTCA
TGACCAAAATCCCTTAACGTGAGTTTTCGTTCCACTGAGCGTCAGACCCCGTAGAAAAGATCAAAGGATC
TTCTTGAGATCCTTTTTTTCTGCGCGTAATCTGCTGCTTGCAAACAAAAAAACCACCGCTACCAGCGGTG
GTTTGTTTGCCGGATCAAGAGCTACCAACTCTTTTTCCGAAGGTAACTGGCTTCAGCAGAGCGCAGATAC
CAAATACTGTTCTTCTAGTGTAGCCGTAGTTAGGCCACCACTTCAAGAACTCTGTAGCACCGCCTACATA
CCTCGCTCTGCTAATCCTGTTACCAGTGGCTGCTGCCAGTGGCGATAAGTCGTGTCTTACCGGGTTGGAC
TCAAGACGATAGTTACCGGATAAGGCGCAGCGGTCGGGCTGAACGGGGGGTTCGTGCACACAGCCCAGCT
TGGAGCGAACGACCTACACCGAACTGAGATACCTACAGCGTGAGCTATGAGAAAGCGCCACGCTTCCCGA
AGGGAGAAAGGCGGACAGGTATCCGGTAAGCGGCAGGGTCGGAACAGGAGAGCGCACGAGGGAGCTTCCA
GGGGGAAACGCCTGGTATCTTTATAGTCCTGTCGGGTTTCGCCACCTCTGACTTGAGCGTCGATTTTTGT
GATGCTCGTCAGGGGGGCGGAGCCTATGGAAAAACGCCAGCAACGCGGCCTTTTTACGGTTCCTGGCCTT
TTGCTGGCCTTTTGCTCACATGT
Features (pLannotate 1.2.2; 12 found; start..end, strand, type, name):
     12..39      +  repeat_region  AAV2 ITR (fragment): inverted terminal repeat of adeno-associated virus serotype 2 inverted
     68..95      +  repeat_region  AAV2 ITR (fragment): inverted terminal repeat of adeno-associated virus serotype 2 inverted
    145..385     +  promoter       U6 promoter: RNA polymerase III promoter for human U6 snRNA
    412..487     +  misc_RNA       gRNA scaffold: guide RNA scaffold for the Streptococcus pyogenes CRISPR/Cas9 system
    518..658     +  repeat_region  AAV2 ITR: inverted terminal repeat of adeno-associated virus serotype 2 inverted
    663..714     -  misc_feature   bom (fragment): basis of mobility region from pBR322
    733..1188    +  rep_origin     f1 ori (sequence partly withheld): f1 bacteriophage origin of replication; arrow indicates direction of (+) strand synthesis
   1189..1238    -  misc_feature   bom (fragment): basis of mobility region from pBR322
   1340..1375    -  CDS            rop (fragment): Rop protein, which maintains plasmids at low copy number; rop
   1470..1574    +  promoter       AmpR promoter: bla
   1575..2435    +  CDS            AmpR: β-lactamase; bla; confers resistance to ampicillin, carbenicillin, and related antibiotics
   2606..3194    +  rep_origin     ori: high-copy-number ColE1/pMB1/pBR322/pUC origin of replication
