[The description below was written by a language model from this plasmid's Addgene catalogue record and pLannotate feature annotations shown in this document.]
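Description:
pHiUGE GS-gRNA (no Cre) is a small (about 3.3 kb) empty backbone from the HiUGE (Homology-independent Universal Genome Engineering) system, intended for cloning a gene-specific guide RNA (GS-gRNA). It is catalogued as a mammalian expression vector, and the feature table shows an AAV-style layout. A human U6 RNA polymerase III promoter is followed by the Streptococcus pyogenes Cas9 gRNA scaffold. This cassette is flanked by AAV2 inverted terminal repeat sequences, the elements that allow a cassette to be packaged into recombinant AAV. One ITR is annotated as complete. The other is detected only as two short fragments, which may reflect the difficulty of sequencing and annotating these structured repeats rather than a true truncation. The short gap between the U6 promoter and the scaffold is consistent with the depositor's note that SapI serves as both the 5' and 3' cloning site, where a target-specific spacer would presumably be inserted. No insert is present in the deposited plasmid.

In bacteria the plasmid is maintained by a high-copy ColE1/pUC-type origin and selected with ampicillin through the bla gene and its own promoter. An f1 phage origin and remnants of the pBR322 bom and rop regions are also annotated in the backbone. The use of a recombination-deficient growth strain is in keeping with the instability of ITR-containing plasmids. As the name says, this version has no Cre recombinase cassette, and the table shows no Cas9, reporter or mammalian selection marker. The construct therefore supplies only the guide RNA, and Cas9 and the HiUGE donor payload must come from other sources. Its typical use is to express a guide that directs Cas9 to a chosen genomic locus for homology-independent insertion of tags or other protein modifications.
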