Addgene plasmid #200370: pHiUGE GS-gRNA (no Cre)
Purpose: (Empty Backbone) Backbone plasmid for cloning HiUGE GS-gRNA (without Cre)
Depositing lab: Scott Soderling. Depositing organization: Duke University. Publication: Plug-and-Play Protein Modification Using Homology-Independent Universal Genome Engineering. Gao Y, Hisey E, Bradshaw TWA, Erata E, Brown WE, Courtland JL, Uezu A, Xiang Y, Diao Y, Soderling SH. Neuron. 2019 Aug 21;103(4):583-597.e8. doi: 10.1016/j.neuron.2019.05.047. Epub 2019 Jul 1. PubMed 31272828.
Backbone
  Vector backbone: pHiUGE
  Vector type: Mammalian Expression
Growth in bacteria
  Bacterial resistance: Ampicillin, 100 μg/mL
  Growth temperature: 30°C
  Growth strain: NEB Stable
  Copy number: Unknown
Gene/Insert
  Gene/Insert name: None
  Mutation: NA
Terms and licenses: Academic/Nonprofit Terms; Industry Terms: Not Available to Industry
Depositor comments: 5' cloning site: SapI, 3' cloning site SapI
How to cite: pHiUGE GS-gRNA (no Cre) was a gift from Scott Soderling (Addgene plasmid # 200370 ; http://n2t.net/addgene:200370 ; RRID:Addgene_200370)
